Addgene plasmid #52166: pChlr-6SR
Purpose: Encodes module 6 with amino acids 12S-16R for recognition of nt 3C
Depositing lab: Huimin Zhao. Depositing organization: University of Illinois at Urbana-Champaign. Publication: Modular assembly of designer PUF proteins for specific post-transcriptional regulation of endogenous RNA. Abil Z, Denard CA, Zhao H. J Biol Eng. 2014 Mar 1;8(1):7. 10.1186/1754-1611-8-7 PubMed 24581042.
Backbone
  Vector backbone: pChlr-pNEB193
  Backbone manufacturer: New England Biolabs
  Backbone size w/o insert (bp): 2280
  Total vector size (bp): 2340
  Modifications to backbone: Replaced the original ampicillin resistance gene Bla with the chloramphenicol resistance gene Cam from pACYC (New England Biolabs) using the Gibson Assembly method.
  Vector type: Bacterial Expression
Growth in bacteria
  Bacterial resistance: Chloramphenicol, 25 μg/mL
  Growth temperature: 37°C
  Growth strain: Top10
  Copy number: High Copy
Gene/Insert
  Gene/Insert name: Pumilio homology domain amino acids 205-240 (alt name: PUM-HD module 6)
  Species: H. sapiens (human)
  Insert size (bp): 36
  Mutation: Changed 12N to 12S and 16Q to 16R in Module 6
  GenBank ID: D43951
  Entrez Gene: PUM1 (a.k.a. HSPUM, NEDMSF, PUMH, PUMH1, PUML1, SCA47)
  Cloning method: Unknown
  Sequencing primers: 5′ M13 For; 3′ M13 Rev
Terms and licenses: Academic/Nonprofit Terms; Industry Terms: Not Available to Industry
How to cite: pChlr-6SR was a gift from Huimin Zhao (Addgene plasmid # 52166 ; http://n2t.net/addgene:52166 ; RRID:Addgene_52166)
