[The description below was written by a language model from this plasmid's Addgene catalogue record and the feature table of its GenBank file.]
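Description:
pChlr-6SR is a small, high-copy bacterial plasmid (about 2.3 kb in total) that serves as a storage vector for one building block in a modular system for assembling designer PUF RNA-binding proteins. Its backbone, pChlr-pNEB193, is a derivative of the pUC-type cloning vector pNEB193 in which the original ampicillin resistance gene was replaced by the chloramphenicol resistance gene from pACYC using Gibson assembly, so the plasmid is selected with chloramphenicol in E. coli. The origin of replication is not annotated in the available record, although the high copy number is consistent with the pUC-type parent.

The insert is a short fragment of the human PUM1 Pumilio homology domain (PUM-HD), corresponding to amino acids 205–240 of that domain, that is, repeat module 6. The insert size is recorded as 36, which matches this residue count better than a length in base pairs. Two positions in the repeat are mutated, 12N to 12S and 16Q to 16R, which changes the base preference of the module so that it recognises cytosine at position 3 of the target RNA. In PUF proteins each repeat contacts one RNA base, so libraries of such module variants can be combined to build domains that bind chosen sequences, here for post-transcriptional regulation of endogenous transcripts.

Although catalogued as a bacterial expression vector, the plasmid appears to function mainly as a module donor. The held sequence record covers only 237 bp and annotates just the lac promoter, lac operator and M13 reverse primer sites flanking the cloning region. The module, resistance gene and origin are not annotated there, and the cloning method is not stated.
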