LOCUS       Exported 237 bp ds-DNA linear SYN 14-JUN-2021
DEFINITION  Encodes module 6 with amino acids 12S-16R for recognition of nt 3C.
ACCESSION   .
VERSION     .
KEYWORDS    pChlr-6SR
SOURCE      synthetic DNA construct
  ORGANISM  synthetic DNA construct
REFERENCE   1 (bases 1 to 237)
  AUTHORS   Abil Z, Denard CA, Zhao H
  TITLE     Modular assembly of designer PUF proteins for specific
            post-transcriptional regulation of endogenous RNA.
  JOURNAL   J Biol Eng. 2014 Mar 1;8(1):7.
  PUBMED    24581042
REFERENCE   2 (bases 1 to 237)
  AUTHORS   .
  TITLE     Direct Submission
  JOURNAL   Exported Jun 14, 2021 from SnapGene Server 1.1.58
            http://www.snapgene.com
FEATURES             Location/Qualifiers
     source          1..237
                     /organism="synthetic DNA construct"
                     /mol_type="other DNA"
     primer_bind     complement(144..160)
                     /label=M13 rev
                     /note="common sequencing primer, one of multiple similar
                     variants"
     primer_bind     complement(144..160)
                     /label=M13 Reverse
                     /note="In lacZ gene. Also called M13-rev"
     primer_bind     complement(157..179)
                     /label=M13/pUC Reverse
                     /note="In lacZ gene"
     protein_bind    168..184
                     /label=lac operator
                     /bound_moiety="lac repressor encoded by lacI"
                     /note="The lac repressor binds to the lac operator to
                     inhibit transcription in E. coli. This inhibition can be
                     relieved by adding lactose or
                     isopropyl-beta-D-thiogalactopyranoside (IPTG)."
     promoter        complement(192..222)
                     /label=lac promoter
                     /note="promoter for the E. coli lac operon"
ORIGIN
        1 gtctcacaca cagagcagct tgtacaggat caatatggaa gttatgtaat ccgccatgta
       61 ctggagcacg gtcgtcctga ggataaaagc aaaattgtag cagaaatccg aggcaatgag
      121 agaccaagct tggcgtaatc atggtcatag ctgtttcctg tgtgaaattg ttatccgctc
      181 acaattccac acaacatacg agccggaagc ataaagtgta aagcctgggg tgcctaa
//
