>Addgene plasmid #52166 | pChlr-6SR | addgene partial sequence | sequence record 89957 | M13pUC-Fwd 5'-CCCAGTCACGACGTTGTAAAACG-3'
TCGGTCTCACACACAGAGCAGCTTGTACAGGATCAATATGGAAGTTATGTAATCCGCCATGTACTGGAGC
ACGGTCGTCCTGAGGATAAAAGCAAAATTGTAGCAGAAATCCGAGGCAATGAGAGACCAAGCTTGGCGTA
ATCATGGTCATAGCTGTTTCCTGTGTGAAATTGTTATCCGCTCACAATTCCACACAACATACGAGCCGGA
AGCATAAAGTGTAAAGCCTGGGGTGCCTAATGAGTGAGCTAACTCACATTAATTGCGTTGCGCTCACTGC
CCGCTTTCCAGTCGGGAAACCTGTCGTGCCAGCTGCATTAATGAATCGGCCAACGCGCGGGGAGAGGCGG
TTTGCGTATTGGGCGCTCTTCCGCTTCCTCGCTCACTGACTCGCTGCGCTCGGTCGTTCGGCTGCGGCGA
GCGGTATCAGCTCACTCAAAGGCGGTAATACGGTTATCCACAGAATCAGGGGATAACGCAGGAAAGAACA
TGTGAGCAAAAGGCCAGCAAAAGGCCAGGAACCGTAAAAAGGCCGCGTTGCTGGCGTTTTTCCATAGGCT
CCGCCCCCCTGACGAGCATCACAAAAATCGACGCTCAAGTCAGAGGTGGTGAAACCCGACAGGACTATAA
AGATACCAGGCGTTTCCCCCTGGAAGCTCCCTCGTGCGCTCTCCTGTTCCGACCCTGCCGCTTACCGGAT
ACCTGTCCGCCTTTCTCCCTTCGGGAAGCGTGGCGCTTTCTCATAGCTCACGCTGTAGGTATCTCAGTTC
GGTGTAGGTCGTTCGCTCCAAGCTGG
